Addgene plasmid #27098: pBiFC-bJunVN155(I152L)
Depositing lab: Chang-Deng Hu. Depositing organization: Purdue University. Publication: An improved bimolecular fluorescence complementation assay with a high signal-to-noise ratio. Kodama Y, Hu CD. Biotechniques. 2010 Nov . 49(5):793-805. 10.2144/000113519 PubMed 21091444.
Backbone
  Vector backbone: pMyc-CMV
  Backbone manufacturer: Clontech
  Backbone size w/o insert (bp): 3791
  Vector type: Mammalian Expression
Growth in bacteria
  Bacterial resistance: Ampicillin, 100 μg/mL
  Growth temperature: 37°C
  Growth strain: DH5alpha
  Growth instructions: DH5 alpha
  Copy number: High Copy
Gene/Insert
  Gene/Insert name: bJunVN155(I152L) (alt name: c-Jun(257-334)-Venus)1-154, I152L))
  Species: R. norvegicus (rat); and Aequorea Victoria
  Insert size (bp): 689
  Mutation: I152L in Venus(1-154)
  Entrez Gene: Jun
  Tag / fusion protein: Myc (N terminal on insert)
  Cloning method: Restriction Enzyme; 5′ cloning site EcoRI (not destroyed); 3′ cloning site NotI (not destroyed)
  Sequencing primers: 5′ n/a; 3′ n/a
Terms and licenses: Academic/Nonprofit Terms; Industry Terms: Not Available to Industry
Depositor comments: To be published in Biotechniques. Please suggest users to cite the article later. Also, this plasmid can be used to replace pBiFC-bJunVN173.
How to cite: pBiFC-bJunVN155(I152L) was a gift from Chang-Deng Hu (Addgene plasmid # 27098 ; http://n2t.net/addgene:27098 ; RRID:Addgene_27098)
