[The description below was written by a language model from this plasmid's Addgene catalogue record, the feature table of its GenBank file and pLannotate feature annotations shown in this document.]
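Description:
pBiFC-bJunVN155(I152L) is a mammalian expression plasmid of about 4.5 kb built on the pMyc-CMV backbone. It is designed for bimolecular fluorescence complementation (BiFC) assays of protein–protein interaction. In E. coli it replicates from a high-copy ColE1/pUC-type origin and is selected with ampicillin through the bla (AmpR) gene. Remnants of the lac promoter/operator, lacZα and pUC cloning-site sequences are carried over from the backbone and have no evident role in the assay. No mammalian selection marker is annotated, so the plasmid appears suited to transient transfection.

The expression cassette consists of the human CMV immediate-early enhancer and promoter, a modified SV40 intron, the fusion open reading frame and an SV40 polyadenylation signal. According to the catalogue entry, the insert encodes an N-terminal Myc tag, followed by the rat c-Jun segment spanning residues 257–334 ("bJun") and then the N-terminal fragment of Venus (residues 1–154) carrying the I152L substitution. The automated annotation labels the region upstream of the Venus fragment as a human JUNB fragment. This is probably a homology hit to the conserved Jun-family region rather than the true identity, since the record gives it as rat c-Jun. The Myc tag is not annotated in either feature table.

The Venus fragment is non-fluorescent on its own. Fluorescence is reconstituted only when a partner fused to the complementary C-terminal fragment brings the two halves together. The associated publication describes an improved BiFC assay with a higher signal-to-noise ratio, and the annotation calls VN155(I152L) an improved fragment. The depositor notes that this plasmid can replace pBiFC-bJunVN173.
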