LOCUS       Exported 4457 bp ds-DNA circular SYN 12-MAY-2021
DEFINITION  synthetic circular DNA
ACCESSION   .
VERSION     .
KEYWORDS    pBiFC-bJunVN155(I152L)
SOURCE      synthetic DNA construct
  ORGANISM  synthetic DNA construct
REFERENCE   1 (bases 1 to 4457)
  AUTHORS   Kodama Y, Hu CD
  TITLE     An improved bimolecular fluorescence complementation assay with a
            high signal-to-noise ratio.
  JOURNAL   Biotechniques. 2010 Nov . 49(5):793-805.
  PUBMED    21091444
REFERENCE   2 (bases 1 to 4457)
  AUTHORS   .
  TITLE     Direct Submission
  JOURNAL   Exported May 12, 2021 from SnapGene Server 1.1.58
            http://www.snapgene.com
FEATURES             Location/Qualifiers
     source          1..4457
                     /organism="synthetic DNA construct"
                     /mol_type="other DNA"
     CDS             289..753
                     /codon_start=1
                     /product="improved N-terminal fragment of mVenus for use in
                     bimolecular fluorescence complementation (BiFC) (Kodama and
                     Hu, 2010)"
                     /label=VN155(I152L)
                     /translation="MVSKGEELFTGVVPILVELDGDVNGHKFSVSGEGEGDATYGKLTL
                     KLICTTGKLPVPWPTLVTTLGYGLQCFARYPDHMKQHDFFKSAMPEGYVQERTIFFKDD
                     GNYKTRAEVKFEGDTLVNRIELKGIDFKEDGNILGHKLEYNYNSHNVYLTA"
     primer_bind     complement(334..355)
                     /label=EGFP-N
                     /note="EGFP, reverse primer"
     primer_bind     complement(595..614)
                     /label=EXFP-R
                     /note="For distinguishing EGFP variants, reverse primer"
     polyA_signal    768..902
                     /label=SV40 poly(A) signal
                     /note="SV40 polyadenylation signal"
     primer_bind     complement(792..811)
                     /label=EBV-rev
                     /note="SV40 polyA terminator, reverse primer"
     primer_bind     846..865
                     /label=SV40pA-R
                     /note="SV40 polyA, reverse primer"
     primer_bind     complement(1013..1029)
                     /label=M13 rev
                     /note="common sequencing primer, one of multiple similar
                     variants"
     primer_bind     complement(1013..1029)
                     /label=M13 Reverse
                     /note="In lacZ gene. Also called M13-rev"
     primer_bind     complement(1026..1048)
                     /label=M13/pUC Reverse
                     /note="In lacZ gene"
     protein_bind    1037..1053
                     /label=lac operator
                     /bound_moiety="lac repressor encoded by lacI"
                     /note="The lac repressor binds to the lac operator to
                     inhibit transcription in E. coli. This inhibition can be
                     relieved by adding lactose or
                     isopropyl-beta-D-thiogalactopyranoside (IPTG)."
     promoter        complement(1061..1091)
                     /label=lac promoter
                     /note="promoter for the E. coli lac operon"
     protein_bind    1106..1127
                     /label=CAP binding site
                     /bound_moiety="E. coli catabolite activator protein"
                     /note="CAP binding activates transcription in the presence
                     of cAMP."
     primer_bind     complement(1244..1261)
                     /label=L4440
                     /note="L4440 vector, forward primer"
     rep_origin      complement(1415..2003)
                     /direction=LEFT
                     /label=ori
                     /note="high-copy-number ColE1/pMB1/pBR322/pUC origin of
                     replication"
     primer_bind     complement(1495..1514)
                     /label=pBR322ori-F
                     /note="pBR322 origin, forward primer"
     CDS             complement(2174..3034)
                     /codon_start=1
                     /gene="bla"
                     /product="beta-lactamase"
                     /label=AmpR
                     /note="confers resistance to ampicillin, carbenicillin, and
                     related antibiotics"
                     /translation="MSIQHFRVALIPFFAAFCLPVFAHPETLVKVKDAEDQLGARVGYI
                     ELDLNSGKILESFRPEERFPMMSTFKVLLCGAVLSRIDAGQEQLGRRIHYSQNDLVEYS
                     PVTEKHLTDGMTVRELCSAAITMSDNTAANLLLTTIGGPKELTAFLHNMGDHVTRLDRW
                     EPELNEAIPNDERDTTMPVAMATTLRKLLTGELLTLASRQQLIDWMEADKVAGPLLRSA
                     LPAGWFIADKSGAGERGSRGIIAALGPDGKPSRIVVIYTTGSQATMDERNRQIAEIGAS
                     LIKHW"
     primer_bind     2797..2816
                     /label=Amp-R
                     /note="Ampicillin resistance gene, reverse primer"
     promoter        complement(3035..3139)
                     /gene="bla"
                     /label=AmpR promoter
     primer_bind     3207..3225
                     /label=pBRforEco
                     /note="pBR322 vectors, upsteam of EcoRI site, forward
                     primer"
     primer_bind     complement(3263..3285)
                     /label=pGEX 3'
                     /note="pGEX vectors, reverse primer"
     primer_bind     3385..3404
                     /label=pRS-marker
                     /note="pRS vectors, use to sequence yeast selectable
                     marker"
     primer_bind     3598..3620
                     /label=M13/pUC Forward
                     /note="In lacZ gene"
     primer_bind     3612..3629
                     /label=M13 Forward
                     /note="In lacZ gene. Also called M13-F20 or M13 (-21)
                     Forward"
     primer_bind     3613..3629
                     /label=M13 fwd
                     /note="common sequencing primer, one of multiple similar
                     variants"
     enhancer        3656..3959
                     /label=CMV enhancer
                     /note="human cytomegalovirus immediate early enhancer"
     promoter        3960..4163
                     /label=CMV promoter
                     /note="human cytomegalovirus (CMV) immediate early
                     promoter"
     primer_bind     4114..4134
                     /label=CMV-F
                     /note="Human CMV immediate early promoter, forward primer"
     primer_bind     4160..4184
                     /label=LNCX
                     /note="Human CMV promoter, forward primer"
     intron          4301..4397
                     /label=SV40 intron
                     /note="modified SV40 intron with splice donor and acceptor
                     sites"
ORIGIN
        1 atggcatcaa tgcagaagct gatctcagag gaggacctgc ttatggccat ggaggcccga
       61 attcggaagg cggagaggaa gcgcatgagg aaccgcatcg ctgcctccaa gtgccggaaa
      121 aggaagctgg agcggatcgc ccggctagag gaaaaagtga aaaccttgaa agcgcaaaac
      181 tccgagctgg cgtccacggc caacatgctc agggaacagg tggcacagct taaacagaaa
      241 gtcatgaacc acggtaccgg aggtggcggg agcggaggtg gcgggagtat ggtgagcaag
      301 ggcgaggagc tgttcaccgg ggtggtgccc atcctggtcg agctggacgg cgacgtaaac
      361 ggccacaagt tcagcgtgtc cggcgagggc gagggcgatg ccacctacgg caagctgacc
      421 ctgaagctga tctgcaccac cggcaagctg cccgtgccct ggcccaccct cgtgaccacc
      481 ctgggctacg gcctgcagtg cttcgcccgc taccccgacc acatgaagca gcacgacttc
      541 ttcaagtccg ccatgcccga aggctacgtc caggagcgca ccatcttctt caaggacgac
      601 ggcaactaca agacccgcgc cgaggtgaag ttcgagggcg acaccctggt gaaccgcatc
      661 gagctgaagg gcatcgactt caaggaggac ggcaacatcc tggggcacaa gctggagtac
      721 aactacaaca gccacaacgt ctatctcacc gcctgagcgg ccgcggggat ccagacatga
      781 taagatacat tgatgagttt ggacaaacca caactagaat gcagtgaaaa aaatgcttta
      841 tttgtgaaat ttgtgatgct attgctttat ttgtaaccat tataagctgc aataaacaag
      901 ttaacaacaa caattgcatt cattttatgt ttcaggttca gggggaggtg tgggaggttt
      961 tttcggatcc tctagagtcg atctgcaggc atgctagctt ggcgtaatca tggtcatagc
     1021 tgtttcctgt gtgaaattgt tatccgctca caattccaca caacatacga gccggaagca
     1081 taaagtgtaa agcctggggt gcctaatgag tgagctaact cacattaatt gcgttgcgct
     1141 cactgcccgc tttccagtcg ggaaacctgt cgtgccagct gcattaatga atcggccaac
     1201 gcgcggggag aggcggtttg cgtattgggc gctcttccgc ttcctcgctc actgactcgc
     1261 tgcgctcggt cgttcggctg cggcgagcgg tatcagctca ctcaaaggcg gtaatacggt
     1321 tatccacaga atcaggggat aacgcaggaa agaacatgtg agcaaaaggc cagcaaaagg
     1381 ccaggaaccg taaaaaggcc gcgttgctgg cgtttttcca taggctccgc ccccctgacg
     1441 agcatcacaa aaatcgacgc tcaagtcaga ggtggcgaaa cccgacagga ctataaagat
     1501 accaggcgtt tccccctgga agctccctcg tgcgctctcc tgttccgacc ctgccgctta
     1561 ccggatacct gtccgccttt ctcccttcgg gaagcgtggc gctttctcat agctcacgct
     1621 gtaggtatct cagttcggtg taggtcgttc gctccaagct gggctgtgtg cacgaacccc
     1681 ccgttcagcc cgaccgctgc gccttatccg gtaactatcg tcttgagtcc aacccggtaa
     1741 gacacgactt atcgccactg gcagcagcca ctggtaacag gattagcaga gcgaggtatg
     1801 taggcggtgc tacagagttc ttgaagtggt ggcctaacta cggctacact agaagaacag
     1861 tatttggtat ctgcgctctg ctgaagccag ttaccttcgg aaaaagagtt ggtagctctt
     1921 gatccggcaa acaaaccacc gctggtagcg gtggtttttt tgtttgcaag cagcagatta
     1981 cgcgcagaaa aaaaggatct caagaagatc ctttgatctt ttctacgggg tctgacgctc
     2041 agtggaacga aaactcacgt taagggattt tggtcatgag attatcaaaa aggatcttca
     2101 cctagatcct tttaaattaa aaatgaagtt ttaaatcaat ctaaagtata tatgagtaaa
     2161 cttggtctga cagttaccaa tgcttaatca gtgaggcacc tatctcagcg atctgtctat
     2221 ttcgttcatc catagttgcc tgactccccg tcgtgtagat aactacgata cgggagggct
     2281 taccatctgg ccccagtgct gcaatgatac cgcgagaccc acgctcaccg gctccagatt
     2341 tatcagcaat aaaccagcca gccggaaggg ccgagcgcag aagtggtcct gcaactttat
     2401 ccgcctccat ccagtctatt aattgttgcc gggaagctag agtaagtagt tcgccagtta
     2461 atagtttgcg caacgttgtt gccattgcta caggcatcgt ggtgtcacgc tcgtcgtttg
     2521 gtatggcttc attcagctcc ggttcccaac gatcaaggcg agttacatga tcccccatgt
     2581 tgtgcaaaaa agcggttagc tccttcggtc ctccgatcgt tgtcagaagt aagttggccg
     2641 cagtgttatc actcatggtt atggcagcac tgcataattc tcttactgtc atgccatccg
     2701 taagatgctt ttctgtgact ggtgagtact caaccaagtc attctgagaa tagtgtatgc
     2761 ggcgaccgag ttgctcttgc ccggcgtcaa tacgggataa taccgcgcca catagcagaa
     2821 ctttaaaagt gctcatcatt ggaaaacgtt cttcggggcg aaaactctca aggatcttac
     2881 cgctgttgag atccagttcg atgtaaccca ctcgtgcacc caactgatct tcagcatctt
     2941 ttactttcac cagcgtttct gggtgagcaa aaacaggaag gcaaaatgcc gcaaaaaagg
     3001 gaataagggc gacacggaaa tgttgaatac tcatactctt cctttttcaa tattattgaa
     3061 gcatttatca gggttattgt ctcatgagcg gatacatatt tgaatgtatt tagaaaaata
     3121 aacaaatagg ggttccgcgc acatttcccc gaaaagtgcc acctgacgtc taagaaacca
     3181 ttattatcat gacattaacc tataaaaata ggcgtatcac gaggcccttt cgtctcgcgc
     3241 gtttcggtga tgacggtgaa aacctctgac acatgcagct cccggagacg gtcacagctt
     3301 gtctgtaagc ggatgccggg agcagacaag cccgtcaggg cgcgtcagcg ggtgttggcg
     3361 ggtgtcgggg ctggcttaac tatgcggcat cagagcagat tgtactgaga gtgcaccata
     3421 tgcggtgtga aataccgcac agatgcgtaa ggagaaaata ccgcatcagg cgccattcgc
     3481 cattcaggct gcgcaactgt tgggaagggc gatcggtgcg ggcctcttcg ctattacgcc
     3541 agctggcgaa agggggatgt gctgcaaggc gattaagttg ggtaacgcca gggttttccc
     3601 agtcacgacg ttgtaaaacg acggccagtg agttcgagct tgcatgcctg caggtcgtta
     3661 cataacttac ggtaaatggc ccgcctggct gaccgcccaa cgacccccgc ccattgacgt
     3721 caataatgac gtatgttccc atagtaacgc caatagggac tttccattga cgtcaatggg
     3781 tggagtattt acggtaaact gcccacttgg cagtacatca agtgtatcat atgccaagta
     3841 cgccccctat tgacgtcaat gacggtaaat ggcccgcctg gcattatgcc cagtacatga
     3901 ccttatggga ctttcctact tggcagtaca tctacgtatt agtcatcgct attaccatgg
     3961 tgatgcggtt ttggcagtac atcaatgggc gtggatagcg gtttgactca cggggatttc
     4021 caagtctcca ccccattgac gtcaatggga gtttgttttg gcaccaaaat caacgggact
     4081 ttccaaaatg tcgtaacaac tccgccccat tgacgcaaat gggcggtagg cgtgtacggt
     4141 gggaggtcta tataagcaga gctcgtttag tgaaccgtca gatcgcctgg agacgccatc
     4201 cacgctgttt tgacctccat agaagacacc gggaccgatc cagcctccgg actctagagg
     4261 atccggtact agaggaactg aaaaaccaga aagttaactg gtaagtttag tctttttgtc
     4321 ttttatttca ggtcccggat ccggtggtgg tgcaaatcaa agaactgctc ctcagtggat
     4381 gttgccttta cttctaggcc tgtacggaag tgttacttct gctctaaaag ctgcggaatt
     4441 gtacccgcgg gcccacc
//
