Features (pLannotate 1.2.2; 17 found; start..end, strand, type, name):
     43..324     +  CDS            JUNB (fragment): JUNB_HUMAN - Experimental evidence at protein level: Swiss-Prot protein existence level 1. Transcription factor involved in regulating gene activity following the primary growth factor response. Binds to the DNA sequence 5'-TGA[CG]TCA-3'. From Homo sapiens (Human).
    289..753     +  CDS            VN155(I152L): improved N-terminal fragment of mVenus for use in bimolecular fluorescence complementation (BiFC) (Kodama and Hu, 2010)
    768..902     -  polyA_signal   SV40 poly(A) signal: SV40 polyadenylation signal
   1037..1053    -  protein_bind   lac operator: The lac repressor binds to the lac operator to inhibit transcription in E. coli. This inhibition can be relieved by adding lactose or isopropyl-β-D-thiogalactopyranoside (IPTG). lac repressor encoded by lacI
   1061..1091    -  promoter       lac promoter: promoter for the E. coli lac operon
   1106..1127    -  protein_bind   CAP binding site: CAP binding activates transcription in the presence of cAMP. E. coli catabolite activator protein
   1140..1232    -  CDS            lacI (fragment): lac repressor; lacI; The lac repressor binds to the lac operator to inhibit transcription in E. coli. This inhibition can be relieved by adding lactose or isopropyl-β-D-thiogalactopyranoside (IPTG).
   1415..2003    -  rep_origin     ori: high-copy-number ColE1/pMB1/pBR322/pUC origin of replication
   2174..3034    -  CDS            AmpR: β-lactamase; bla; confers resistance to ampicillin, carbenicillin, and related antibiotics
   3035..3139    -  promoter       AmpR promoter: bla
   3234..3269    +  CDS            rop (fragment): Rop protein, which maintains plasmids at low copy number; rop
   3371..3470    +  misc_feature   bom (fragment): basis of mobility region from pBR322
   3476..3631    -  CDS            lacZα (fragment): LacZα fragment of β-galactosidase; lacZ fragment
   3637..3657    -  misc_feature   MCS (fragment): pUC18/19 multiple cloning site
   3656..3959    +  enhancer       CMV enhancer: human cytomegalovirus immediate early enhancer
   3960..4163    +  promoter       CMV promoter: human cytomegalovirus (CMV) immediate early promoter
   4301..4397    +  intron         SV40 intron: modified SV40 intron with splice donor and acceptor sites
>Addgene plasmid #27098 | pBiFC-bJunVN155(I152L) | depositor full sequence | sequence record 12823 | Author sequence
ATGGCATCAATGCAGAAGCTGATCTCAGAGGAGGACCTGCTTATGGCCATGGAGGCCCGAATTCGGAAGG
CGGAGAGGAAGCGCATGAGGAACCGCATCGCTGCCTCCAAGTGCCGGAAAAGGAAGCTGGAGCGGATCGC
CCGGCTAGAGGAAAAAGTGAAAACCTTGAAAGCGCAAAACTCCGAGCTGGCGTCCACGGCCAACATGCTC
AGGGAACAGGTGGCACAGCTTAAACAGAAAGTCATGAACCACGGTACCGGAGGTGGCGGGAGCGGAGGTG
GCGGGAGTATGGTGAGCAAGGGCGAGGAGCTGTTCACCGGGGTGGTGCCCATCCTGGTCGAGCTGGACGG
CGACGTAAACGGCCACAAGTTCAGCGTGTCCGGCGAGGGCGAGGGCGATGCCACCTACGGCAAGCTGACC
CTGAAGCTGATCTGCACCACCGGCAAGCTGCCCGTGCCCTGGCCCACCCTCGTGACCACCCTGGGCTACG
GCCTGCAGTGCTTCGCCCGCTACCCCGACCACATGAAGCAGCACGACTTCTTCAAGTCCGCCATGCCCGA
AGGCTACGTCCAGGAGCGCACCATCTTCTTCAAGGACGACGGCAACTACAAGACCCGCGCCGAGGTGAAG
TTCGAGGGCGACACCCTGGTGAACCGCATCGAGCTGAAGGGCATCGACTTCAAGGAGGACGGCAACATCC
TGGGGCACAAGCTGGAGTACAACTACAACAGCCACAACGTCTATCTCACCGCCTGAGCGGCCGCGGGGAT
CCAGACATGATAAGATACATTGATGAGTTTGGACAAACCACAACTAGAATGCAGTGAAAAAAATGCTTTA
TTTGTGAAATTTGTGATGCTATTGCTTTATTTGTAACCATTATAAGCTGCAATAAACAAGTTAACAACAA
CAATTGCATTCATTTTATGTTTCAGGTTCAGGGGGAGGTGTGGGAGGTTTTTTCGGATCCTCTAGAGTCG
ATCTGCAGGCATGCTAGCTTGGCGTAATCATGGTCATAGCTGTTTCCTGTGTGAAATTGTTATCCGCTCA
CAATTCCACACAACATACGAGCCGGAAGCATAAAGTGTAAAGCCTGGGGTGCCTAATGAGTGAGCTAACT
CACATTAATTGCGTTGCGCTCACTGCCCGCTTTCCAGTCGGGAAACCTGTCGTGCCAGCTGCATTAATGA
ATCGGCCAACGCGCGGGGAGAGGCGGTTTGCGTATTGGGCGCTCTTCCGCTTCCTCGCTCACTGACTCGC
TGCGCTCGGTCGTTCGGCTGCGGCGAGCGGTATCAGCTCACTCAAAGGCGGTAATACGGTTATCCACAGA
ATCAGGGGATAACGCAGGAAAGAACATGTGAGCAAAAGGCCAGCAAAAGGCCAGGAACCGTAAAAAGGCC
GCGTTGCTGGCGTTTTTCCATAGGCTCCGCCCCCCTGACGAGCATCACAAAAATCGACGCTCAAGTCAGA
GGTGGCGAAACCCGACAGGACTATAAAGATACCAGGCGTTTCCCCCTGGAAGCTCCCTCGTGCGCTCTCC
TGTTCCGACCCTGCCGCTTACCGGATACCTGTCCGCCTTTCTCCCTTCGGGAAGCGTGGCGCTTTCTCAT
AGCTCACGCTGTAGGTATCTCAGTTCGGTGTAGGTCGTTCGCTCCAAGCTGGGCTGTGTGCACGAACCCC
CCGTTCAGCCCGACCGCTGCGCCTTATCCGGTAACTATCGTCTTGAGTCCAACCCGGTAAGACACGACTT
ATCGCCACTGGCAGCAGCCACTGGTAACAGGATTAGCAGAGCGAGGTATGTAGGCGGTGCTACAGAGTTC
TTGAAGTGGTGGCCTAACTACGGCTACACTAGAAGGACAGTATTTGGTATCTGCGCTCTGCTGAAGCCAG
TTACCTTCGGAAAAAGAGTTGGTAGCTCTTGATCCGGCAAACAAACCACCGCTGGTAGCGGTGGTTTTTT
TGTTTGCAAGCAGCAGATTACGCGCAGAAAAAAAGGATCTCAAGAAGATCCTTTGATCTTTTCTACGGGG
TCTGACGCTCAGTGGAACGAAAACTCACGTTAAGGGATTTTGGTCATGAGATTATCAAAAAGGATCTTCA
CCTAGATCCTTTTAAATTAAAAATGAAGTTTTAAATCAATCTAAAGTATATATGAGTAAACTTGGTCTGA
CAGTTACCAATGCTTAATCAGTGAGGCACCTATCTCAGCGATCTGTCTATTTCGTTCATCCATAGTTGCC
TGACTCCCCGTCGTGTAGATAACTACGATACGGGAGGGCTTACCATCTGGCCCCAGTGCTGCAATGATAC
CGCGAGACCCACGCTCACCGGCTCCAGATTTATCAGCAATAAACCAGCCAGCCGGAAGGGCCGAGCGCAG
AAGTGGTCCTGCAACTTTATCCGCCTCCATCCAGTCTATTAATTGTTGCCGGGAAGCTAGAGTAAGTAGT
TCGCCAGTTAATAGTTTGCGCAACGTTGTTGCCATTGCTACAGGCATCGTGGTGTCACGCTCGTCGTTTG
GTATGGCTTCATTCAGCTCCGGTTCCCAACGATCAAGGCGAGTTACATGATCCCCCATGTTGTGCAAAAA
AGCGGTTAGCTCCTTCGGTCCTCCGATCGTTGTCAGAAGTAAGTTGGCCGCAGTGTTATCACTCATGGTT
ATGGCAGCACTGCATAATTCTCTTACTGTCATGCCATCCGTAAGATGCTTTTCTGTGACTGGTGAGTACT
CAACCAAGTCATTCTGAGAATAGTGTATGCGGCGACCGAGTTGCTCTTGCCCGGCGTCAATACGGGATAA
TACCGCGCCACATAGCAGAACTTTAAAAGTGCTCATCATTGGAAAACGTTCTTCGGGGCGAAAACTCTCA
AGGATCTTACCGCTGTTGAGATCCAGTTCGATGTAACCCACTCGTGCACCCAACTGATCTTCAGCATCTT
TTACTTTCACCAGCGTTTCTGGGTGAGCAAAAACAGGAAGGCAAAATGCCGCAAAAAAGGGAATAAGGGC
GACACGGAAATGTTGAATACTCATACTCTTCCTTTTTCAATATTATTGAAGCATTTATCAGGGTTATTGT
CTCATGAGCGGATACATATTTGAATGTATTTAGAAAAATAAACAAATAGGGGTTCCGCGCACATTTCCCC
GAAAAGTGCCACCTGACGTCTAAGAAACCATTATTATCATGACATTAACCTATAAAAATAGGCGTATCAC
GAGGCCCTTTCGTCTCGCGCGTTTCGGTGATGACGGTGAAAACCTCTGACACATGCAGCTCCCGGAGACG
GTCACAGCTTGTCTGTAAGCGGATGCCGGGAGCAGACAAGCCCGTCAGGGCGCGTCAGCGGGTGTTGGCG
GGTGTCGGGGCTGGCTTAACTATGCGGCATCAGAGCAGATTGTACTGAGAGTGCACCATATGCGGTGTGA
AATACCGCACAGATGCGTAAGGAGAAAATACCGCATCAGGCGCCATTCGCCATTCAGGCTGCGCAACTGT
TGGGAAGGGCGATCGGTGCGGGCCTCTTCGCTATTACGCCAGCTGGCGAAAGGGGGATGTGCTGCAAGGC
GATTAAGTTGGGTAACGCCAGGGTTTTCCCAGTCACGACGTTGTAAAACGACGGCCAGTGAGTTCGAGCT
TGCATGCCTGCAGGTCGTTACATAACTTACGGTAAATGGCCCGCCTGGCTGACCGCCCAACGACCCCCGC
CCATTGACGTCAATAATGACGTATGTTCCCATAGTAACGCCAATAGGGACTTTCCATTGACGTCAATGGG
TGGAGTATTTACGGTAAACTGCCCACTTGGCAGTACATCAAGTGTATCATATGCCAAGTACGCCCCCTAT
TGACGTCAATGACGGTAAATGGCCCGCCTGGCATTATGCCCAGTACATGACCTTATGGGACTTTCCTACT
TGGCAGTACATCTACGTATTAGTCATCGCTATTACCATGGTGATGCGGTTTTGGCAGTACATCAATGGGC
GTGGATAGCGGTTTGACTCACGGGGATTTCCAAGTCTCCACCCCATTGACGTCAATGGGAGTTTGTTTTG
GCACCAAAATCAACGGGACTTTCCAAAATGTCGTAACAACTCCGCCCCATTGACGCAAATGGGCGGTAGG
CGTGTACGGTGGGAGGTCTATATAAGCAGAGCTCGTTTAGTGAACCGTCAGATCGCCTGGAGACGCCATC
CACGCTGTTTTGACCTCCATAGAAGACACCGGGACCGATCCAGCCTCCGGACTCTAGAGGATCCGGTACT
AGAGGAACTGAAAAACCAGAAAGTTAACTGGTAAGTTTAGTCTTTTTGTCTTTTATTTCAGGTCCCGGAT
CCGGTGGTGGTGCAAATCAAAGAACTGCTCCTCAGTGGATGTTGCCTTTACTTCTAGGCCTGTACGGAAG
TGTTACTTCTGCTCTAAAAGCTGCGGAATTGTACCCGCGGGCCCACC
