>Addgene plasmid #27098 | pBiFC-bJunVN155(I152L) | addgene partial sequence | sequence record 33336 | 27098 with EBV-rev
CCGCGGCCGCTCAGGCGGTGAGATAGACGTTGTGGCTGTTGTAGTTGTACTCCAGCTTGTGCCCCAGGAT
GTTGCCGTCCTCCTTGAAGTCGATGCCCTTCAGCTCGATGCGGTTCACCAGGGTGTCGCCCTCGAACTTC
ACCTCGGCGCGGGTCTTGTAGTTGCCGTCGTCCTTGAAGAAGATGGTGCGCTCCTGGACGTAGCCTTCGG
GCATGGCGGACTTGAAGAAGTCGTGCTGCTTCATGTGGTCGGGGTAGCGGGCGAAGCACTGCAGGCCGTA
GCCCAGGGTGGTCACGAGGGTGGGCCAGGGCACGGGCAGCTTGCCGGTGGTGCAGATCAGCTTCAGGGTC
AGCTTGCCGTAGGTGGCATCGCCCTCGCCCTCGCCGGACACGCTGAACTTGTGGCCGTTTACGTCGCCGT
CCAGCTCGACCAGGATGGGCACCACCCCGGTGAACAGCTCCTCGCCCTTGCTCACCATACTCCCGCCACC
TCCGCTCCCGCCACCTCCGGTACCGTGGTTCATGACTTTCTGTTTAAGCTGTGCCACCTGTTCCCTGAGC
ATGTTGGCCGTGGACGCCAGCTCGGAGTTTTGCGCTTTCAAGGTTTTCACTTTTTCCTCTAGCCGGGCGA
TCCGCTCCAGCTTCCTTTTCCGGCACTTGGAGGCAGCGATGCGGTTCCTCATGCGCTTCCTCTCCGCCTT
CCGAATTCGGGCCTCCATGGCCATAAGCAGGTCCTCCTCTGAGATCAGCTTCTGCATTGATGCCATGGTG
GGCCCGCGGGTACAATTCCGCAGCTTTTAGAGCAGAAGTAACACTTCCGTACAGGCCTAGAAGTAAAGGC
AACATCCACTGAGGAGCAGTTCTTTGATTTGCACCACCACCGGATCCGGGACCTGAAATAAAAGACAAAA
AGACTAAACTTACCAGTTA
